Addgene plasmid #29075: pEMS1160
Purpose: Expression of the reporter gene under the control of the MiniPromoter in this plasmid has not been tested
Depositing lab: Elizabeth Simpson. Depositing organization: University of British Columbia. Publication: A regulatory toolbox of MiniPromoters to drive selective expression in the brain. Portales-Casamar E, Swanson DJ, Liu L, de Leeuw CN, Banks KG, Ho Sui SJ, Fulton DL, Ali J, Amirabbasi M, Arenillas DJ, Babyak N, Black SF, Bonaguro RJ, Brauer E, Candido TR, Castellarin M, Chen J, Chen Y, Cheng JC, Chopra V, Docking TR, Dreolini L, D'Souza CA, Flynn EK, Glenn R, Hatakka K, Hearty TG, Imanian B, Jiang S, Khorasan-zadeh S, Komljenovic I, Laprise S, Liao NY, Lim JS, Lithwick S, Liu F, Liu J, Lu M, McConechy M, McLeod AJ, Milisavljevic M, Mis J, O'Connor K, Palma B, Palmquist DL, Schmouth JF, Swanson MI, Tam B, Ticoll A, Turner JL, Varhol R, Vermeulen J, Watkins RF, Wilson G, Wong BK, Wong SH, Wong TY, Yang GS, Ypsilanti AR, Jones SJ, Holt RA, Goldowitz D, Wasserman WW, Simpson EM. Proc Natl Acad Sci U S A. 2010 Sep 21. 107(38):16589-94. 10.1073/pnas.1009158107 PubMed 20807748.
Backbone
  Vector backbone: pEMS1306
  Backbone size w/o insert (bp): 16454
  Vector type: Pleiades Promoter Project [sic, Pleaides Plieades]
Growth in bacteria
  Bacterial resistance: Ampicillin, 100 μg/mL
  Growth temperature: 37°C
  Growth strain: DH5alpha
  Growth instructions: DH10B
  Copy number: High Copy
Gene/Insert
  Gene/Insert name: Ple92 (alt names: GPR88; G-protein coupled receptor 88)
  Species: H. sapiens (human)
  Insert size (bp): 1406
  Entrez Gene: GPR88 (a.k.a. COCPMR, STRG)
  Tag / fusion protein: EGFP-NLS (C terminal on backbone)
  Cloning method: Restriction Enzyme; 5′ cloning site FseI (unknown if destroyed); 3′ cloning site AscI (unknown if destroyed)
  Sequencing primers: 5′ Unknown
Terms and licenses: Academic/Nonprofit Terms; Industry Terms: Not Available to Industry
How to cite: pEMS1160 was a gift from Elizabeth Simpson (Addgene plasmid # 29075 ; http://n2t.net/addgene:29075 ; RRID:Addgene_29075)
