[The description below was written by a language model from this plasmid's Addgene catalogue record.]
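Description:
pEMS1160 is a Pleiades Promoter Project plasmid built on the pEMS1306 backbone, a large vector of about 16.5 kb before addition of the insert. It is maintained in standard E. coli cloning strains as a high-copy plasmid under ampicillin selection. The record gives no feature table, so the origin of replication and the other elements that make up the backbone are not stated and cannot be described in detail here.

The payload is Ple92, a roughly 1.4 kb human MiniPromoter designed from regulatory sequence of GPR88, the gene for G-protein coupled receptor 88. It was inserted by restriction cloning between FseI and AscI sites; whether those sites survive is not recorded. Although the catalogue lists EGFP-NLS as a C-terminal "tag" on the backbone, the insert is a promoter rather than a coding sequence, so the arrangement is best read as Ple92 sitting upstream of a backbone-encoded EGFP reporter carrying a nuclear localisation signal. Activity of the MiniPromoter would therefore be read out as nuclear green fluorescence, which makes individual expressing cells easier to identify and count.

The construct belongs to a collection of compact human promoters intended to drive selective, region- or cell-type-restricted expression in the brain. The depositor explicitly notes that reporter expression under the control of this MiniPromoter has not been tested in this plasmid, so its specificity and strength should be regarded as unvalidated. The record does not state the intended delivery route or host system for expression.
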