>Addgene plasmid #29075 | pEMS1160 | addgene partial sequence | sequence record 36101 | EGFP-N 5'-CGTCGCCGTCCAGCTCGACCAG-3'
GCGCGCCTTCACACCTCCCTCGCTAGCGTCGGCTTCTGGCAGCGCGGTCCATCCTGACACTGTCCTGCCT
GCCAGAAGGGCAAAGACATCCCTTCAGCCCTCTGCCACTGACACAAAAGGCTGAAGCAGAATAATGGGCT
GG
