>Addgene plasmid #29075 | pEMS1160 | addgene partial sequence | sequence record 42439 | pEMS1307-fwd 5'-ccgcacgtctaagaaaccat-3'
TATCACGAGGCCCTTTCGTCTTCAAGAATTAATTCCGATCATATTCAATAACCCTTAATGAATTCGAGCT
CCTAGGCCGGCCTCCATTGTCTAGATGTACCACTGACATCTGCTTTAAATCTTTTGCCCATTTCATTTTT
ACCCTCTAACCATTTCATTACTAAAACACAAAACAAACTCCGGAAAGGAGTTTGTTGATGAGAAAACACT
GAAAGTACGATTTAAATTGAGGAATGGAGATTTTCTGTGGATAATTGTCTATGTTCCACTTTACCAAAGA
AAAATGAATTTCAAGTAGTGCATAAAGTAATTCTCGTTAAAAAATGTGGGAATAAAGAGATCAGTCCTGG
GTACTGGGAATATATTTATCTCACAGAAAAATCTTGCCCACAAAATGCATCAGACTGAGATGAAATACTC
TAGGGTATATTAAATTTTATTCTAATATTGAAGGGAGGGAAAAAAAGGACGGAAAGAAAAATGAAACAGG
ATGAAAAATAAGGTGATTGGGAGAGAGAAAAGACAGAGAAACTTGTTAACGACAGGACTTTCTGAGCAAG
ATATTTTTCTTCCTTTTACAAGTTGGAAGCTATTGAATAATTCATGCCAAGCGTGGAAAGGCTGTCTTTT
CCCTGGATGATGTATAACTAAGCAGGAGAGAGCTTCGAGTGGGTTCACCACATCAGCCACCACTCCTGCT
TCTGAGCACAGGGTGCTCTCCTCTTGAGCTCAGCTTCTGCTTTTGCAGCCAAGCATTCTTGCTGCTGCTG
CCTGCCTGCCCACCCGCCTGGGCTTGCAGCCCGCCACTTTACTTT
